>Addgene plasmid #111125 | pCR1323 | addgene full sequence | sequence record 220501 | Addgene NGS Result
GTTTTGCGCTGCTTCGCGATGTACGGGCCAGATATACGCGTTGACATTGATTATTGACTAGTTATTAATA
GTAATCAATTACGGGGTCATTAGTTCATAGCCCATATATGGAGTTCCGCGTTACATAACTTACGGTAAAT
GGCCCGCCTGGCTGACCGCCCAACGACCCCCGCCCATTGACGTCAATAATGACGTATGTTCCCATAGTAA
CGCCAATAGGGACTTTCCATTGACGTCAATGGGTGGAGTATTTACGGTAAACTGCCCACTTGGCAGTACA
TCAAGTGTATCATATGCCAAGTACGCCCCCTATTGACGTCAATGACGGTAAATGGCCCGCCTGGCATTAT
GCCCAGTACATGACCTTATGGGACTTTCCTACTTGGCAGTACATCTACGTATTAGTCATCGCTATTACCA
TGGTGATGCGGTTTTGGCAGTACATCAATGGGCGTGGATAGCGGTTTGACTCACGGGGATTTCCAAGTCT
CCACCCCATTGACGTCAATGGGAGTTTGTTTTGGCACCAAAATCAACGGGACTTTCCAAAATGTCGTAAC
AACTCCGCCCCATTGACGCAAATGGGCGGTAGGCGTGTACGGTGGGAGGTCTATATAAGCAGCGCGTTTT
GCCTGTACTGGGTCTCTCTGGTTAGACCAGATCTGAGCCTGGGAGCTCTCTGGCTAACTAGGGAACCCAC
TGCTTAAGCCTCAATAAAGCTTGCCTTGAGTGCTTCAAGTAGTGTGTGCCCGTCTGTTGTGTGACTCTGG
TAACTAGAGATCCCTCAGACCCTTTTAGTCAGTGTGGAAAATCTCTAGCAGTGGCGCCCGAACAGGGACT
TGAAAGCGAAAGGGAAACCAGAGGAGCTCTCTCGACGCAGGACTCGGCTTGCTGAAGCGCGCACGGCAAG
AGGCGAGGGGCGGCGACTGGTGAGTACGCCAAAAATTTTGACTAGCGGAGGCTAGAAGGAGAGAGATGGG
TGCGAGAGCGTCAGTATTAAGCGGGGGAGAATTAGATCGCGATGGGAAAAAATTCGGTTAAGGCCAGGGG
GAAAGAAAAAATATAAATTAAAACATATAGTATGGGCAAGCAGGGAGCTAGAACGATTCGCAGTTAATCC
TGGCCTGTTAGAAACATCAGAAGGCTGTAGACAAATACTGGGACAGCTACAACCATCCCTTCAGACAGGA
TCAGAAGAACTTAGATCATTATATAATACAGTAGCAACCCTCTATTGTGTGCATCAAAGGATAGAGATAA
AAGACACCAAGGAAGCTTTAGACAAGATAGAGGAAGAGCAAAACAAAAGTAAGACCACCGCACAGCAAGC
GGCCGGCCGCTGATCTTCAGACCTGGAGGAGGAGATATGAGGGACAATTGGAGAAGTGAATTATATAAAT
ATAAAGTAGTAAAAATTGAACCATTAGGAGTAGCACCCACCAAGGCAAAGAGAAGAGTGGTGCAGAGAGA
AAAAAGAGCAGTGGGAATAGGAGCTTTGTTCCTTGGGTTCTTGGGAGCAGCAGGAAGCACTATGGGCGCA
GCGTCAATGACGCTGACGGTACAGGCCAGACAATTATTGTCTGGTATAGTGCAGCAGCAGAACAATTTGC
TGAGGGCTATTGAGGCGCAACAGCATCTGTTGCAACTCACAGTCTGGGGCATCAAGCAGCTCCAGGCAAG
AATCCTGGCTGTGGAAAGATACCTAAAGGATCAACAGCTCCTGGGGATTTGGGGTTGCTCTGGAAAACTC
ATTTGCACCACTGCTGTGCCTTGGAATGCTAGTTGGAGTAATAAATCTCTGGAACAGATTTGGAATCACA
CGACCTGGATGGAGTGGGACAGAGAAATTAACAATTACACAAGCTTAATACACTCCTTAATTGAAGAATC
GCAAAACCAGCAAGAAAAGAATGAACAAGAATTATTGGAATTAGATAAATGGGCAAGTTTGTGGAATTGG
TTTAACATAACAAATTGGCTGTGGTATATAAAATTATTCATAATGATAGTAGGAGGCTTGGTAGGTTTAA
GAATAGTTTTTGCTGTACTTTCTATAGTGAATAGAGTTAGGCAGGGATATTCACCATTATCGTTTCAGAC
CCACCTCCCAACCCCGAGGGGACCCGACAGGCCCGAAGGAATAGAAGAAGAAGGTGGAGAGAGAGACAGA
GACAGATCCATTCGATTAGTGAACGGATCGGCACTGCGTGCGCCAATTCTGCAGACAAATGGCAGTATTC
ATCCACAATTTTAAAAGAAAAGGGGGGATTGGGGGGTACAGTGCAGGGGAAAGAATAGTAGACATAATAG
CAACAGACATACAAACTAAAGAATTACAAAAACAAATTACAAAAATTCAAAATTTTCGGGTTTATTACAG
GGACAGCAGAGATCCAGTTTGGTTAGTACCGGGCCCGCCCTGCAGGTCTAGAGATCCGACGCGCCATCTC
TAGGCCCGCGCCGGCCCCCTCGCACGGACTTGTGGGAGAAGCTCGGCTACTCCCCTGCCCCGGTTAATTT
GCATATAATATTTCCTAGTAACTATAGAGGCTTAATGTGCGATAAAAGACAGATAATCTGTTCTTTTTAA
TACTAGCTACATTTTACATGATAGGCTTGGATTTCTATAACTTCGTATAGCATACATTATACGAAGTTAT
AAACAGCACAAAAGGAAACTCACCCTAACTGTAAAGTAATTGTGTGTTTTGAGACTATAAGTATCCCTTG
GAGAACCACCTTGTTGGGCTCCCGCGATCGGGGACAGTTTAAGAGCTAAGCTGGAAACAGCATAGCAAGT
TTAAATAAGGCTAGTCCGTTATCAACTTGAAAAAGTGGCACCGAGTCGGTGCTTTTTTTCTCGAGTACTA
GGATCCATTAGGCGGCCGCCCTGCAGGGTGGATAACCGTATTACCGCCATGCATGTGCCCGTCAGTGGGC
AGAGCGCACATCGCCCACAGTCCCCGAGAAGTTGGGGGGAGGGGTCGGCAATTGAACCGGTGCCTAGAGA
AGGTGGCGCGGGGTAAACTGGGAAAGTGATGTCGTGTACTGGCTCCGCCTTTTTCCCGAGGGTGGGGGAG
AACCGTATATAAGTGCAGTAGTCGCCGTGAACGTTCTTTTTCGCAACGGGTTTGCCGCCAGAACACAGGT
AAGTGCCGTGTGTGGTTCCCGCGGGCCTGGCCTCTTTACGGGTTATGGCCCTTGCGTGCCTTGAATTACT
TCCACCTGGCTGCAGTACGTGATTCTTGATCCCGAGCTTCGGGTTGGAAGTGGGTGGGAGAGTTCGAGGC
CTTGCGCTTAAGGAGCCCCTTCGCCTCGTGCTTGAGTTGAGGCCTGGCCTGGGCGCTGGGGCCGCCGCGT
GCGAATCTGGTGGCACCTTCGCGCCTGTCTCGCTGCTTTCGATAAGTCTCTAGCCATTTAAAATTTTTGA
TGACCTGCTGCGACGCTTTTTTTCTGGCAAGATAGTCTTGTAAATGCGGGCCAAGATCTGCACACTGGTA
TTTCGGTTTTTGGGGCCGCGGGCGGCGACGGGGCCCGTGCGTCCCAGCGCACATGTTCGGCGAGGCGGGG
CCTGCGAGCGCGGCCACCGAGAATCGGACGGGGGTAGTCTCAAGCTGGCCGGCCTGCTCTGGTGCCTGGC
CTCGCGCCGCCGTGTATCGCCCCGCCCTGGGCGGCAAGGCTGGCCCGGTCGGCACCAGTTGCGTGAGCGG
AAAGATGGCCGCTTCCCGGCCCTGCTGCAGGGAGCTCAAAATGGAGGACGCGGCGCTCGGGAGAGCGGGC
GGGTGAGTCACCCACACAAAGGAAAAGGGCCTTTCCGTCCTCAGCCGTCGCTTCATGTGACTCCACGGAG
TACCGGGCGCCGTCCAGGCACCTCGATTAGTTCTCGCGCTTTTGGAGTACGTCGTCTTTAGGTTGGGGGG
AGGGGTTTTATGCGATGGAGTTTCCCCACACTGAGTGGGTGGAGACTGAAGTTAGGCCAGCTTGGCACTT
GATGTAATTCTCCTTGGAATTTGCCCTTTTTGAGTTTGGATCTTGGTTCATTCTCAAGCCTCAGACAGTG
GTTCAAAGTTTTTTTCTTCCATTTCAGGTGTCGTGAGCTAGCCCACCATGACCGAGTACAAGCCCACGGT
GCGCCTCGCCACCCGCGACGACGTCCCCCGGGCCGTACGCACCCTCGCCGCCGCGTTCGCCGACTACCCC
GCCACGCGCCACACCGTCGACCCGGACCGCCACATCGAGCGGGTCACCGAGCTGCAAGAACTCTTCCTCA
CGCGCGTCGGGCTCGACATCGGCAAGGTGTGGGTCGCGGACGACGGCGCCGCGGTGGCGGTCTGGACCAC
GCCGGAGAGCGTCGAAGCGGGGGCGGTGTTCGCCGAGATCGGCCCGCGCATGGCCGAGTTGAGCGGTTCC
CGGCTGGCCGCGCAGCAACAGATGGAAGGCCTCCTGGCGCCGCACCGGCCCAAGGAGCCCGCGTGGTTCC
TGGCCACCGTCGGCGTCTCGCCCGACCACCAGGGCAAGGGTCTGGGCAGCGCCGTCGTGCTCCCCGGAGT
GGAGGCGGCCGAGCGCGCCGGGGTGCCCGCCTTCCTGGAGACCTCCGCGCCCCGCAACCTCCCCTTCTAC
GAGCGGCTCGGCTTCACCGTCACCGCCGACGTCGAGGTGCCCGAAGGACCGCGCACCTGGTGCATGACCC
GCAAGCCCGGTGCCGGATCGGGAGAGGGCAGAGGAAGTCTGCTAACATGCGGTGACGTCGAGGAGAATCC
TGGCCCACCGGTCGCCACCATGGTGAGCAAGGGCGAGGAGCTGTTCACCGGGGTGGTGCCCATCCTGGTC
GAGCTGGACGGCGACGTAAACGGCCACAAGTTCAGCGTGTCCGGCGAGGGCGAGGGCGATGCCACCTACG
GCAAGCTGACCCTGAAGTTCATCTGCACCACCGGCAAGCTGCCGGTGCCCTGGCCCACCCTCGTGACCAC
CCTGACCCATGGCGTGCAGTGCTTCAGCCGCTACCCCGACCACATGAAGCAGCACGACTTCTTCAAGTCC
GCCATGCCCGAAGGCTACGTCCAGGAGCGCACCATCTTCTTCAAGGACGACGGCAACTACAAGACCCGCG
CCGAGGTGAAGTTCGAGGGCGACACCCTGGTGAACCGCATCGAGCTGAAGGGCATCGACTTCAAGGAGGA
CGGCAACATCCTGGGGCACAAGCTGGAGTACAACTACAACAGCCACAACGTCTATATCATGGCCGACAAG
CAGAAGAACGGCATCAAGGTGAACTTCAAGATCCGCCACAACATCGAGGACGGCAGCGTGCAGCTCGCCG
ACCACTACCAGCAGAACACCCCCATCGGCGACGGCCCCGTGCTGCTGCCCGACAACCACTACCTGAGCAC
CCAGTCCAAGCTGAGTAAAGACCCCAACGAGAAGCGCGATCACATGGTCCTGCTGGAGTTCGTGACCGCC
GCCGGGATCACTCTCGGCATGGACGAGCTGTACAAGTAAGAATTCGTCGAGGGACCTAATAACTTCGTAT
AGCATACATTATACGAAGTTATACATGTTTAAGGGTTCCGGTTCCACTAGGTACAATTCGATATCAAGCT
TATCGATAATCAACCTCTGGATTACAAAATTTGTGAAAGATTGACTGGTATTCTTAACTATGTTGCTCCT
TTTACGCTATGTGGATACGCTGCTTTAATGCCTTTGTATCATGCTATTGCTTCCCGTATGGCTTTCATTT
TCTCCTCCTTGTATAAATCCTGGTTGCTGTCTCTTTATGAGGAGTTGTGGCCCGTTGTCAGGCAACGTGG
CGTGGTGTGCACTGTGTTTGCTGACGCAACCCCCACTGGTTGGGGCATTGCCACCACCTGTCAGCTCCTT
TCCGGGACTTTCGCTTTCCCCCTCCCTATTGCCACGGCGGAACTCATCGCCGCCTGCCTTGCCCGCTGCT
GGACAGGGGCTCGGCTGTTGGGCACTGACAATTCCGTGGTGTTGTCGGGGAAATCATCGTCCTTTCCTTG
GCTGCTCGCCTGTGTTGCCACCTGGATTCTGCGCGGGACGTCCTTCTGCTACGTCCCTTCGGCCCTCAAT
CCAGCGGACCTTCCTTCCCGCGGCCTGCTGCCGGCTCTGCGGCCTCTTCCGCGTCTTCGCCTTCGCCCTC
AGACGAGTCGGATCTCCCTTTGGGCCGCCTCCCCGCATCGATACCGTCGACCTCGATCGAGACCTAGAAA
AACATGGAGCAATCACAAGTAGCAATACAGCAGCTACCAATGCTGATTGTGCCTGGCTAGAAGCACAAGA
GGAGGAGGAGGTGGGTTTTCCAGTCACACCTCAGGTACCTTTAAGACCAATGACTTACAAGGCAGCTGTA
GATCTTAGCCACTTTTTAAAAGAAAAGGGGGGACTGGAAGGGCTAATTCACTCCCAACGAAGACAAGATA
TCCTTGATCTGTGGATCTACCACACACAAGGCTACTTCCCTGATTGGCAGAACTACACACCAGGGCCAGG
GATCAGATATCCACTGACCTTTGGATGGTGCTACAAGCTAGTACCAGTTGAGCAAGAGAAGGTAGAAGAA
GCCAATGAAGGAGAGAACACCCGCTTGTTACACCCTGTGAGCCTGCATGGGATGGATGACCCGGAGAGAG
AAGTATTAGAGTGGAGGTTTGACAGCCGCCTAGCATTTCATCACATGGCCCGAGAGCTGCATCCGGACTG
TACTGGGTCTCTCTGGTTAGACCAGATCTGAGCCTGGGAGCTCTCTGGCTAACTAGGGAACCCACTGCTT
AAGCCTCAATAAAGCTTGCCTTGAGTGCTTCAAGTAGTGTGTGCCCGTCTGTTGTGTGACTCTGGTAACT
AGAGATCCCTCAGACCCTTTTAGTCAGTGTGGAAAATCTCTAGCAGCATGTGAGCAAAAGGCCAGCAAAA
GGCCAGGAACCGTAAAAAGGCCGCGTTGCTGGCGTTTTTCCATAGGCTCCGCCCCCCTGACGAGCATCAC
AAAAATCGACGCTCAAGTCAGAGGTGGCGAAACCCGACAGGACTATAAAGATACCAGGCGTTTCCCCCTG
GAAGCTCCCTCGTGCGCTCTCCTGTTCCGACCCTGCCGCTTACCGGATACCTGTCCGCCTTTCTCCCTTC
GGGAAGCGTGGCGCTTTCTCATAGCTCACGCTGTAGGTATCTCAGTTCGGTGTAGGTCGTTCGCTCCAAG
CTGGGCTGTGTGCACGAACCCCCCGTTCAGCCCGACCGCTGCGCCTTATCCGGTAACTATCGTCTTGAGT
CCAACCCGGTAAGACACGACTTATCGCCACTGGCAGCAGCCACTGGTAACAGGATTAGCAGAGCGAGGTA
TGTAGGCGGTGCTACAGAGTTCTTGAAGTGGTGGCCTAACTACGGCTACACTAGAAGAACAGTATTTGGT
ATCTGCGCTCTGCTGAAGCCAGTTACCTTCGGAAAAAGAGTTGGTAGCTCTTGATCCGGCAAACAAACCA
CCGCTGGTAGCGGTGGTTTTTTTGTTTGCAAGCAGCAGATTACGCGCAGAAAAAAAGGATCTCAAGAAGA
TCCTTTGATCTTTTCTACGGGGTCTGACGCTCAGTGGAACGAAAACTCACGTTAAGGGATTTTGGTCATG
AGATTATCAAAAAGGATCTTCACCTAGATCCTTTTAAATTAAAAATGAAGTTTTAAATCAATCTAAAGTA
TATATGAGTAAACTTGGTCTGACAGTTACCAATGCTTAATCAGTGAGGCACCTATCTCAGCGATCTGTCT
ATTTCGTTCATCCATAGTTGCCTGACTCCCCGTCGTGTAGATAACTACGATACGGGAGGGCTTACCATCT
GGCCCCAGTGCTGCAATGATACCGCGAGACCCACGCTCACCGGCTCCAGATTTATCAGCAATAAACCAGC
CAGCCGGAAGGGCCGAGCGCAGAAGTGGTCCTGCAACTTTATCCGCCTCCATCCAGTCTATTAATTGTTG
CCGGGAAGCTAGAGTAAGTAGTTCGCCAGTTAATAGTTTGCGCAACGTTGTTGCCATTGCTACAGGCATC
GTGGTGTCACGCTCGTCGTTTGGTATGGCTTCATTCAGCTCCGGTTCCCAACGATCAAGGCGAGTTACAT
GATCCCCCATGTTGTGCAAAAAAGCGGTTAGCTCCTTCGGTCCTCCGATCGTTGTCAGAAGTAAGTTGGC
CGCAGTGTTATCACTCATGGTTATGGCAGCACTGCATAATTCTCTTACTGTCATGCCATCCGTAAGATGC
TTTTCTGTGACTGGTGAGTACTCAACCAAGTCATTCTGAGAATAGTGTATGCGGCGACCGAGTTGCTCTT
GCCCGGCGTCAATACGGGATAATACCGCGCCACATAGCAGAACTTTAAAAGTGCTCATCATTGGAAAACG
TTCTTCGGGGCGAAAACTCTCAAGGATCTTACCGCTGTTGAGATCCAGTTCGATGTAACCCACTCGTGCA
CCCAACTGATCTTCAGCATCTTTTACTTTCACCAGCGTTTCTGGGTGAGCAAAAACAGGAAGGCAAAATG
CCGCAAAAAAGGGAATAAGGGCGACACGGAAATGTTGAATACTCATACTCTTCCTTTTTCAATATTATTG
AAGCATTTATCAGGGTTATTGTCTCATGAGCGGATACATATTTGAATGTATTTAGAAAAATAAACAAATA
GGGGTTCCGCGCACATTTCCCCGAAAAGTGCCACCTGACGTCGACGGATCGGGAGATCTCCCGATCCCCT
ATGGTGCACTCTCAGTACAATCTGCTCTGATGCCGCATAGTTAAGCCAGTATCTGCTCCCTGCTTGTGTG
TTGGAGGTCGCTGAGTAGTGCGCGAGCAAAATTTAAGCTACAACAAGGCAAGGCTTGACCGACAATTGCA
TGAAGAATCTGCTTAGGGTTAGGC
Features (pLannotate 1.2.2; 23 found; start..end, strand, type, name):
     43..422     +  enhancer       CMV enhancer: human cytomegalovirus immediate early enhancer
    423..622     +  promoter       CMV promoter: human cytomegalovirus (CMV) immediate early promoter
    640..820     +  LTR            5' LTR (truncated): truncated 5' long terminal repeat (LTR) from HIV-1
    867..992     +  misc_feature   HIV-1 Ψ: packaging signal of human immunodeficiency virus type 1
    976..1314    +  CDS            HIV-1 gag (fragment): gag protein from human immunodeficiency virus 1; gag
   1489..1722    +  misc_feature   RRE: The Rev response element (RRE) of HIV-1 allows for Rev-dependent mRNA export from the nucleus to the cytoplasm.
   2099..2199    +  CDS            Rev (fragment): human immunodeficiency virus 1 (HIV-1) Rev protein; rev; enhances nuclear export of unspliced and incompletely spliced viral mRNAs
   2249..2366    +  misc_feature   cPPT/CTS: central polypurine tract and central termination sequence of HIV-1
   2627..2660    +  protein_bind   loxP: Cre-mediated recombination occurs in the 8-bp core sequence (GCATACAT). Cre recombinase
   2785..2852    +  misc_RNA       tracrRNA (fragment): trans-activating CRISPR RNA for the Streptococcus pyogenes CRISPR/Cas9 system
   2925..4096    +  promoter       EF-1α promoter: strong constitutive promoter for human elongation factor EF-1α
   4108..4704    +  CDS            PuroR: puromycin N-acetyltransferase; pac from Streptomyces alboniger; confers resistance to puromycin
   4780..5499    +  CDS            mEGFP: enhanced GFP with monomerizing A206K mutation (Zacharias et al., 2002) mammalian codon-optimized
   5519..5552    +  protein_bind   loxP: Cre-mediated recombination occurs in the 8-bp core sequence (GCATACAT). Cre recombinase
   5585..5608    +  misc_feature   MCS (fragment): pBluescript multiple cloning site
   5608..6196    +  misc_feature   WPRE: woodchuck hepatitis virus posttranscriptional regulatory element
   6197..6216    +  misc_feature   MCS (fragment): pBluescript multiple cloning site
   6218..6718    +  CDS            nef (fragment): NEF_HV1LA - Experimental evidence at protein level: Swiss-Prot protein existence level 1. Extracellular Nef protein targets CD4(+) T-lymphocytes for apoptosis by interacting with CXCR4 surface receptors. From Human immunodeficiency virus type 1 group M subtype B (isolate Lai) (HIV-1).
   6725..6905    +  LTR            5' LTR (truncated): truncated 5' long terminal repeat (LTR) from HIV-1
   6967..7555    -  rep_origin     ori: high-copy-number ColE1/pMB1/pBR322/pUC origin of replication
   7726..8586    -  CDS            AmpR: β-lactamase; bla; confers resistance to ampicillin, carbenicillin, and related antibiotics
   8587..8691    -  promoter       AmpR promoter: bla
   8750..8802    -  misc_feature   bom (fragment): basis of mobility region from pBR322
