[The description below was written by a language model from this plasmid's Addgene catalogue record and pLannotate feature annotations shown in this document.]
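Description:
pCR1323 is a lentiviral sgRNA expression plasmid of about 8.9 kb, built on the pCR1068 backbone and carrying a non-targeting guide RNA (non-targeting_01224) designed against the human genome. It is maintained in bacteria through a high-copy ColE1/pUC-type origin and an ampicillin resistance gene (β-lactamase with its own promoter). A recombination-tolerant strain is recorded for growth, as is common for LTR-containing vectors.

The transfer cassette has a CMV enhancer/promoter fused to a truncated HIV-1 5' LTR, which drives production of the viral genomic RNA in packaging cells. This is followed by the Ψ packaging signal with a gag fragment, the Rev response element for nuclear export, and the cPPT/CTS, which aids nuclear import of the reverse-transcribed genome. Downstream sit the guide and an S. pyogenes Cas9 scaffold, annotated as a tracrRNA fragment. The feature table does not annotate a promoter for the sgRNA, so the record does not identify what drives it. An EF-1α promoter then expresses puromycin N-acetyltransferase followed by monomeric EGFP, allowing drug selection and fluorescent tracking of transduced cells. The linker between the two coding sequences is not annotated. Two loxP sites bracket the region from the sgRNA through the marker cassette, which should permit Cre-mediated excision. A WPRE enhances transcript expression, and a nef fragment and a second truncated LTR close the provirus.

As a guide with no genomic target, the plasmid serves as a negative control alongside targeting sgRNAs in the same backbone, in Cas9-based experiments in human cells. The associated study examined the DNA repair pathways underlying Cas9 genome editing.
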