Addgene plasmid #111125: pCR1323
Purpose: Expresses non-targeting_01224 sgRNA in pCR1068
Depositing lab: Jacob Corn. Depositing organization: University of California, Berkeley. Publication: CRISPR-Cas9 genome editing in human cells occurs via the Fanconi anemia pathway. Richardson CD, Kazane KR, Feng SJ, Zelin E, Bray NL, Schafer AJ, Floor SN, Corn JE. Nat Genet. 2018 Aug;50(8):1132-1139. doi: 10.1038/s41588-018-0174-0. Epub 2018 Jul 27. PubMed 30054595.
Backbone
  Vector backbone: pCR1068
  Vector type: Lentiviral
Growth in bacteria
  Bacterial resistance: Ampicillin, 100 μg/mL
  Growth temperature: 37°C
  Growth strain: NEB Stable
  Copy number: High Copy
Gene/Insert
  Gene/Insert name: Non-targeting gRNA
  gRNA/shRNA sequence: GGCTCCCGCGATCGGGGACA
  Species: H. sapiens (human)
  Cloning method: Restriction Enzyme; 5′ cloning site Unknown (unknown if destroyed)
Terms and licenses: Academic/Nonprofit Terms; Industry Terms: Not Available to Industry
How to cite: pCR1323 was a gift from Jacob Corn (Addgene plasmid # 111125 ; http://n2t.net/addgene:111125 ; RRID:Addgene_111125)
